Addgene plasmid #172456: mCherry-FKBP-TPD52
Purpose: Expression of Tumor Protein D52 (TPD52) with N-terminal mCherry-FKBP tag
Depositing lab: Stephen Royle. Depositing organization: University of Warwick. Publication: Intracellular nanovesicles mediate alpha5beta1 integrin trafficking during cell migration. Larocque G, Moore DJ, Sittewelle M, Kuey C, Hetmanski JHR, La-Borde PJ, Wilson BJ, Clarke NI, Caswell PT, Royle SJ. J Cell Biol. 2021 Oct 4;220(10). pii: 212493. doi: 10.1083/jcb.202009028. Epub 2021 Jul 21. PubMed 34287617.
Backbone
  Vector backbone: pmCherry-C1
  Modifications to backbone: mCherry-FKBP
  Vector type: Mammalian Expression
  Selectable markers: Neomycin (select with G418)
Growth in bacteria
  Bacterial resistance: Kanamycin, 50 μg/mL
  Growth temperature: 37°C
  Growth strain: DH5alpha
  Copy number: High Copy
Gene/Insert
  Gene/Insert name: TPD52 (alt names: TPD52; Tumor Protein D52)
  Species: H. sapiens (human)
  GenBank ID: BC006804.1
  Entrez Gene: TPD52 (a.k.a. D52, N8L, PC-1, PrLZ, hD52)
  Promoter: CMV
  Tag / fusion protein: mCherry-FKBP (N terminal on backbone)
  Cloning method: Restriction Enzyme; 5′ cloning site BglII (not destroyed); 3′ cloning site MfeI (not destroyed)
  Sequencing primers: 5′ -
Terms and licenses: Academic/Nonprofit Terms; Industry Terms: Not Available to Industry
How to cite: mCherry-FKBP-TPD52 was a gift from Stephen Royle (Addgene plasmid # 172456 ; http://n2t.net/addgene:172456 ; RRID:Addgene_172456)
