[The description below was written by a language model from this plasmid's Addgene catalogue record and pLannotate feature annotations shown in this document.]
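Description:
mCherry-FKBP-TPD52 is a 5.65 kb mammalian expression plasmid built on the pmCherry-C1 backbone, modified so that the fluorescent protein is followed by an FKBP domain. The human cytomegalovirus immediate early enhancer and promoter drive a single open reading frame in which mCherry, a monomeric red fluorescent protein, is joined to human FKBP12 (FKBP1A) and then to human Tumor Protein D52 (TPD52), which was inserted between BglII and MfeI sites that both remain intact. An SV40 polyadenylation signal terminates the transcript. The result is TPD52 carrying an N-terminal mCherry-FKBP tag.

The plasmid is propagated in E. coli through a high-copy ColE1/pUC-type origin and also carries an f1 phage origin. A single Tn5 aminoglycoside phosphotransferase gene (NeoR/KanR) serves both hosts. A bacterial bla-type promoter gives kanamycin resistance in bacteria, while the adjacent SV40 enhancer/early promoter and an HSV TK polyadenylation signal allow G418 selection of transfected mammalian cells. The short ble and bGH poly(A) fragments in the annotation appear to be backbone remnants rather than functional elements.

The stated purpose is simply expression of tagged TPD52. The mCherry moiety allows live or fixed-cell imaging of the protein's localisation. FKBP is commonly used as one half of a rapamycin-induced heterodimerisation pair with an FRB-tagged partner, so a fusion of this kind can in principle be relocalised on demand, although the record does not describe such an application. The associated publication concerns intracellular nanovesicles and integrin trafficking during cell migration.
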