Features (pLannotate 1.2.2; 14 found; start..end, strand, type, name):
     61..364     +  enhancer       CMV enhancer: human cytomegalovirus immediate early enhancer
    365..568     +  promoter       CMV promoter: human cytomegalovirus (CMV) immediate early promoter
    613..1320    +  CDS            mCherry: mCherry is a basic (constitutively fluorescent) red fluorescent protein published in 2004, derived from Discosoma sp.. It is reported to be a very rapidly-maturing monomer with low acid sensitivity.
   1405..1728    +  CDS            FKBP1A: FKB1A_HUMAN - Also known as FKBP1, FKBP12. Experimental evidence at protein level: Swiss-Prot protein existence level 1. Keeps in an inactive conformation TGFBR1, the TGF-beta type I serine/threonine kinase receptor, preventing TGF-beta receptor activation in absence of ligand. Recruits SMAD7 to ACVR1B which prevents the association of SMAD2 and SMAD3 with the activin receptor complex, thereby blocking the activin signal. May modulate the RYR1 calcium channel activity. PPIases accelerate the folding of proteins. It catalyzes the cis-trans isomerization of proline imidic peptide bonds in oligop
   1753..2424    +  CDS            TPD52: TPD52_HUMAN - Experimental evidence at protein level: Swiss-Prot protein existence level 1. From Homo sapiens (Human).
   2442..2563    +  polyA_signal   SV40 poly(A) signal: SV40 polyadenylation signal
   2597..3025    -  rep_origin     f1 ori (sequence partly withheld): f1 bacteriophage origin of replication; arrow indicates direction of (+) strand synthesis
   3052..3156    +  promoter       AmpR promoter: bla
   3158..3515    +  promoter       SV40 promoter: SV40 enhancer and early promoter
   3550..4344    +  CDS            NeoR/KanR: aminoglycoside phosphotransferase from Tn5; aph(3')-II (or nptII); confers resistance to neomycin, kanamycin, and G418 (Geneticin®)
   4365..4517    +  CDS            ble (fragment): BLE_KLEPN - Experimental evidence at protein level: Swiss-Prot protein existence level 1. Binding protein with a strong affinity to the bleomycin family of antibiotics. Binds to CL990; an antimitotic-antibiotic compound. From Klebsiella pneumoniae.
   4576..4623    +  polyA_signal   HSV TK poly(A) signal: herpes simplex virus thymidine kinase polyadenylation signal (Cole and Stacy, 1985)
   4714..4730    -  polyA_signal   bGH poly(A) signal (fragment): bovine growth hormone polyadenylation signal
   4952..5540    +  rep_origin     ori: high-copy-number ColE1/pMB1/pBR322/pUC origin of replication
>Addgene plasmid #172456 | mCherry-FKBP-TPD52 | addgene full sequence | sequence record 338991 | Addgene NGS Result
TAGTTATTAATAGTAATCAATTACGGGGTCATTAGTTCATAGCCCATATATGGAGTTCCGCGTTACATAA
CTTACGGTAAATGGCCCGCCTGGCTGACCGCCCAACGACCCCCGCCCATTGACGTCAATAATGACGTATG
TTCCCATAGTAACGCCAATAGGGACTTTCCATTGACGTCAATGGGTGGAGTATTTACGGTAAACTGCCCA
CTTGGCAGTACATCAAGTGTATCATATGCCAAGTACGCCCCCTATTGACGTCAATGACGGTAAATGGCCC
GCCTGGCATTATGCCCAGTACATGACCTTATGGGACTTTCCTACTTGGCAGTACATCTACGTATTAGTCA
TCGCTATTACCATGGTGATGCGGTTTTGGCAGTACATCAATGGGCGTGGATAGCGGTTTGACTCACGGGG
ATTTCCAAGTCTCCACCCCATTGACGTCAATGGGAGTTTGTTTTGGCACCAAAATCAACGGGACTTTCCA
AAATGTCGTAACAACTCCGCCCCATTGACGCAAATGGGCGGTAGGCGTGTACGGTGGGAGGTCTATATAA
GCAGAGCTGGTTTAGTGAACCGTCAGATCCGCTAGCGCTACCGGTCGCCACCATGGTGAGCAAGGGCGAG
GAGGATAACATGGCCATCATCAAGGAGTTCATGCGCTTCAAGGTGCACATGGAGGGCTCCGTGAACGGCC
ACGAGTTCGAGATCGAGGGCGAGGGCGAGGGCCGCCCCTACGAGGGCACCCAGACCGCCAAGCTGAAGGT
GACCAAGGGTGGCCCCCTGCCCTTCGCCTGGGACATCCTGTCCCCTCAGTTCATGTACGGCTCCAAGGCC
TACGTGAAGCACCCCGCCGACATCCCCGACTACTTGAAGCTGTCCTTCCCCGAGGGCTTCAAGTGGGAGC
GCGTGATGAACTTCGAGGACGGCGGCGTGGTGACCGTGACCCAGGACTCCTCCCTGCAGGACGGCGAGTT
CATCTACAAGGTGAAGCTGCGCGGCACCAACTTCCCCTCCGACGGCCCCGTAATGCAGAAGAAGACCATG
GGCTGGGAGGCCTCCTCCGAGCGGATGTACCCCGAGGACGGCGCCCTGAAGGGCGAGATCAAGCAGAGGC
TGAAGCTGAAGGACGGCGGCCACTACGACGCTGAGGTCAAGACCACCTACAAGGCCAAGAAGCCCGTGCA
GCTGCCCGGCGCCTACAACGTCAACATCAAGTTGGACATCACCTCCCACAACGAGGACTACACCATCGTG
GAACAGTACGAACGCGCCGAGGGCCGCCACTCCACCGGCGGCATGGACGAGCTGTACCGAATCGATGTGA
ATGGGGGCCCTGWRSMCGMSMWGWACCKRWWCRMTGTGAATGGGGGCCCTGAACCCGCCAAGAACCTGTA
CACCATGGGAGTGCAGGTGGAAACCATCTCCCCAGGAGACGGGCGCACCTTCCCCAAGCGCGGCCAGACC
TGCGTGGTGCACTACACCGGGATGCTTGAAGATGGAAAGAAATTTGATTCCTCCCGGGACAGAAACAAGC
CCTTTAAGTTTATGCTAGGCAAGCAGGAGGTGATCCGAGGCTGGGAAGAAGGGGTTGCCCAGATGAGTGT
GGGTCAGAGAGCCAAACTGACTATATCTCCAGATTATGCCTATGGTGCCACTGGGCACCCAGGCATCATC
CCACCACATGCCACTCTCGTCTTCGATGTGGAGCTTCTAAAACTGGAACGGTACAAGTCCGGACTCAGAT
CTATGGATTGTAGAGAGATGGACTTATATGAGGACTACCAGTCCCCGTTTGATTTTGATGCAGGAGTGAA
CAAAAGCTATCTCTACTTGTCTCCTAGTGGAAATTCATCTCCACCCGGATCACCTACTCTTCAGAAATTT
GGTCTGCTGAGAACAGACCCAGTCCCTGAGGAAGGAGAAGATGTTGCTGCCACGATCAGTGCCACAGAGA
CCCTCTCGGAAGAGGAGCAGGAAGAGCTAAGAAGAGAACTTGCAAAGGTAGAAGAAGAAATCCAGACTCT
GTCTCAAGTGTTAGCAGCAAAAGAGAAGCATCTAGCAGAGATCAAGCGGAAACTTGGAATCAATTCTCTA
CAGGAACTAAAACAGAACATTGCCAAAGGGTGGCAAGACGTGACAGCAACATCTGCTTACAAGAAGACAT
CTGAAACCTTATCCCAGGCTGGACAGAAGGCCTCAGCTGCTTTTTCGTCTGTTGGCTCAGTCATCACCAA
AAAGCTGGAAGATGTAAAAAACTCCCCAACTTTTAAATCATTTGAAGAAAAGGTCGAAAACTTAAAGTCT
AAAGTAGGGGGAACCAAGCCTGCTGGTGGTGATTTTGGAGAAGTCTTGAATTCGGCTGCAAATGCTAGTG
CCACCACCACGGAGCCTCTTCCAGAAAAGACACAGGAGAGCCTGTGACAATTGTTGTTGTTAACTTGTTT
ATTGCAGCTTATAATGGTTACAAATAAAGCAATAGCATCACAAATTTCACAAATAAAGCATTTTTTTCAC
TGCATTCTAGTTGTGGTTTGTCCAAACTCATCAATGTATCTTAACGCGTAAATTGTAAGCGTTAATATTT
TGTTAAAATTCGCGTTAAATTTTTGTTAAATCAGCTCATTTTTTAACCAATAGGCCGAAATCGGCAAAAT
CCCTTATAAATCAAAAGAATAGACCGAGATAGGGT
[37 nt withheld, positions 2696-2732]
AAAGAACGTGGACTCCAACGTCAAAGG
[49 nt withheld, positions 2760-2808]
T
[91 nt withheld, positions 2810-2900]
G
[124 nt withheld, positions 2902-3025]
CAGGTGGCACTTTTCGGGGAAATGTGCGCGGAACCCCTATTTGTTTATTTTTCTAAATACATTCAAATAT
GTATCCGCTCATGAGACAATAACCCTGATAAATGCTTCAATAATATTGAAAAAGGAAGAGTCCTGAGGCG
GAAAGAACCAGCTGTGGAATGTGTGTCAGTTAGGGTGTGGAAAGTCCCCAGGCTCCCCAGCAGGCAGAAG
TATGCAAAGCATGCATCTCAATTAGTCAGCAACCAGGTGTGGAAAGTCCCCAGGCTCCCCAGCAGGCAGA
AGTATGCAAAGCATGCATCTCAATTAGTCAGCAACCATAGTCCCGCCCCTAACTCCGCCCATCCCGCCCC
TAACTCCGCCCAGTTCCGCCCATTCTCCGCCCCATGGCTGACTAATTTTTTTTATTTATGCAGAGGCCGA
GGCCGCCTCGGCCTCTGAGCTATTCCAGAAGTAGTGAGGAGGCTTTTTTGGAGGCCTAGGCTTTTGCAAA
GATCGATCAAGAGACAGGATGAGGATCGTTTCGCATGATTGAACAAGATGGATTGCACGCAGGTTCTCCG
GCCGCTTGGGTGGAGAGGCTATTCGGCTATGACTGGGCACAACAGACAATCGGCTGCTCTGATGCCGCCG
TGTTCCGGCTGTCAGCGCAGGGGCGCCCGGTTCTTTTTGTCAAGACCGACCTGTCCGGTGCCCTGAATGA
ACTGCAAGACGAGGCAGCGCGGCTATCGTGGCTGGCCACGACGGGCGTTCCTTGCGCAGCTGTGCTCGAC
GTTGTCACTGAAGCGGGAAGGGACTGGCTGCTATTGGGCGAAGTGCCGGGGCAGGATCTCCTGTCATCTC
ACCTTGCTCCTGCCGAGAAAGTATCCATCATGGCTGATGCAATGCGGCGGCTGCATACGCTTGATCCGGC
TACCTGCCCATTCGACCACCAAGCGAAACATCGCATCGAGCGAGCACGTACTCGGATGGAAGCCGGTCTT
GTCGATCAGGATGATCTGGACGAAGAGCATCAGGGGCTCGCGCCAGCCGAACTGTTCGCCAGGCTCAAGG
CGAGCATGCCCGACGGCGAGGATCTCGTCGTGACCCATGGCGATGCCTGCTTGCCGAATATCATGGTGGA
AAATGGCCGCTTTTCTGGATTCATCGACTGTGGCCGGCTGGGTGTGGCGGACCGCTATCAGGACATAGCG
TTGGCTACCCGTGATATTGCTGAAGAGCTTGGCGGCGAATGGGCTGACCGCTTCCTCGTGCTTTACGGTA
TCGCCGCTCCCGATTCGCAGCGCATCGCCTTCTATCGCCTTCTTGACGAGTTCTTCTGAGCGGGACTCTG
GGGTTCGAAATGACCGACCAAGCGACGCCCAACCTGCCATCACGAGATTTCGATTCCACCGCCGCCTTCT
ATGAAAGGTTGGGCTTCGGAATCGTTTTCCGGGACGCCGGCTGGATGATCCTCCAGCGCGGGGATCTCAT
GCTGGAGTTCTTCGCCCACCCTAGGGGGAGGCTAACTGAAACACGGAAGGAGACAATACCGGAAGGAACC
CGCGCTATGACGGCAATAAAAAGACAGAATAAAACGCACGGTGTTGGGTCGTTTGTTCATAAACGCGGGG
TTCGGTCCCAGGGCTGGCACTCTGTCGATACCCCACCGAGACCCCATTGGGGCCAATACGCCCGCGTTTC
TTCCTTTTCCCCACCCCACCCCCCAAGTTCGGGTGAAGGCCCAGGGCTCGCAGCCAACGTCGGGGCGGCA
GGCCCTGCCATAGCCTCAGGTTACTCATATATACTTTAGATTGATTTAAAACTTCATTTTTAATTTAAAA
GGATCTAGGTGAAGATCCTTTTTGATAATCTCATGACCAAAATCCCTTAACGTGAGTTTTCGTTCCACTG
AGCGTCAGACCCCGTAGAAAAGATCAAAGGATCTTCTTGAGATCCTTTTTTTCTGCGCGTAATCTGCTGC
TTGCAAACAAAAAAACCACCGCTACCAGCGGTGGTTTGTTTGCCGGATCAAGAGCTACCAACTCTTTTTC
CGAAGGTAACTGGCTTCAGCAGAGCGCAGATACCAAATACTGTTCTTCTAGTGTAGCCGTAGTTAGGCCA
CCACTTCAAGAACTCTGTAGCACCGCCTACATACCTCGCTCTGCTAATCCTGTTACCAGTGGCTGCTGCC
AGTGGCGATAAGTCGTGTCTTACCGGGTTGGACTCAAGACGATAGTTACCGGATAAGGCGCAGCGGTCGG
GCTGAACGGGGGGTTCGTGCACACAGCCCAGCTTGGAGCGAACGACCTACACCGAACTGAGATACCTACA
GCGTGAGCTATGAGAAAGCGCCACGCTTCCCGAAGGGAGAAAGGCGGACAGGTATCCGGTAAGCGGCAGG
GTCGGAACAGGAGAGCGCACGAGGGAGCTTCCAGGGGGAAACGCCTGGTATCTTTATAGTCCTGTCGGGT
TTCGCCACCTCTGACTTGAGCGTCGATTTTTGTGATGCTCGTCAGGGGGGCGGAGCCTATGGAAAAACGC
CAGCAACGCGGCCTTTTTACGGTTCCTGGCCTTTTGCTGGCCTTTTGCTCACATGTTCTTTCCTGCGTTA
TCCCCTGATTCTGTGGATAACCGTATTACCGCCATGCAT
